Addgene plasmid #38280: pMXs-puro GFP-p62 D337, 338, 339A
Depositing lab: Noboru Mizushima. Depositing organization: University of Tokyo, Graduate School of Medicine. Publication: p62 Targeting to the autophagosome formation site requires self-oligomerization but not LC3 binding. Itakura E, Mizushima N. J Cell Biol. 2011 Jan 10;192(1):17-27. 10.1083/jcb.201009067 PubMed 21220506.
Backbone
  Vector backbone: pMXs-puro
  Backbone manufacturer: Dr. Toshio Kitamura of the University of Tokyo
  Backbone size w/o insert (bp): 6878
  Vector type: Mammalian Expression, Retroviral
  Selectable markers: Puromycin
Growth in bacteria
  Bacterial resistance: Ampicillin, 100 μg/mL
  Growth temperature: 37°C
  Growth strain: DH5alpha
  Copy number: High Copy
Gene/Insert
  Gene/Insert name: Sequestosome-1 (alt names: p62; Sqstm1)
  Species: M. musculus (mouse)
  Insert size (bp): 1300
  Mutation: changed D337A, D338A, D339A
  GenBank ID: U57413
  Entrez Gene: Sqstm1 (a.k.a. A170, OSF-6, Osi, STAP, STONE14, p62)
  Tag / fusion protein: EGFP (N terminal on backbone)
  Cloning method: Restriction Enzyme; 5′ cloning site EcoRI (not destroyed); 3′ cloning site EcoRI (not destroyed)
  Sequencing primers: 5′ CGACCACTACCAGCAGAACA; 3′ AAAATTAGTCAGCCATGGGG
Resource information
  A portion of this plasmid was derived from a plasmid made by: p62 cDNA was provied by Dr. Masaaki Komatsu (Tokyo Metropolitan Institute of Medical Science, Tokyo, Japan).
Terms and licenses: Academic/Nonprofit Terms; Industry Terms: Not Available to Industry
Depositor comments: Ichimura et al., JBC 2008 283, 22847
How to cite: pMXs-puro GFP-p62 D337, 338, 339A was a gift from Noboru Mizushima (Addgene plasmid # 38280 ; http://n2t.net/addgene:38280 ; RRID:Addgene_38280)
