[The description below was written by a language model from this plasmid's Addgene catalogue record.]
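Description:
pMXs-puro GFP-p62 D337, 338, 339A is a retroviral mammalian expression plasmid built on the pMXs-puro backbone (about 6.9 kb without insert). It is maintained in E. coli as a high-copy plasmid under ampicillin selection, and transduced mammalian cells can be selected with puromycin. As a retroviral transfer vector, it is meant to be introduced into a packaging cell line to produce virus that stably integrates the expression cassette into target cells. In vectors of the pMXs family, transcription of the insert is generally driven by the viral long terminal repeat, but the record provides no feature table and does not explicitly state the promoter or other regulatory elements.

The payload is mouse Sequestosome-1 (p62/Sqstm1), an insert of roughly 1.3 kb cloned into an EcoRI site that is retained at both ends. It is fused at its N terminus to EGFP, which is supplied by the backbone. The p62 coding sequence carries three alanine substitutions: D337A, D338A and D339A. The record does not spell out the functional consequence of these changes. The associated publication title, however, concerns whether p62 targeting to the autophagosome formation site depends on self-oligomerization or on LC3 binding, which suggests this triple mutant served as an LC3-binding-deficient form of p62. The construct is therefore suited to generating stable cell lines expressing fluorescent mutant p62, so that its localization and behaviour during autophagy can be followed by microscopy and compared with wild-type GFP-p62.
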