>Addgene plasmid #38280 | pMXs-puro GFP-p62 D337, 338, 339A | addgene partial sequence | sequence record 51424 | EGFP-C 5'-CATGGTCCTGCTGGAGTTCGTG-3'
TGGACGAGCTGTACAAGGGTGGCGGTGGCTCGGGCGGTGGTGGGTCGGGTGGCGGCGGATCTATCGATGA
ATTGAATTCCATGGCGTCGTTCACGGTGAAGGCCTATCTTCTGGGCAAGGAGGAGGCGACCCGCGAGATC
CGCCGCTTCAGCTTCTGCTTCAGCCCGGAGCCGGAGGCGGAAGCCCAAGCCGCGGCCGGCCCGGGGCCCT
GCGAGAGGCTGCTGAGCCGAGTGGCTGTGCTGTTCCCCACGCTGAGGCCTGGCGGCTTCCAGGCGCACTA
CCGCGATGAGGATGGGGACTTGGTTGCCTTTTCCAGTGATGAGGAGCTGACAATGGCTATGTCCTATGTG
AAAGATGACATCTTCCGCATCTACATTAAAGAGAAGAAGGAGTGCCGGCGGGAACATCGCCCACCATGTG
CTCAGGAGGCACCCCGAAACATGGTGCACCCCAATGTGATCTGTGATGGTTGCAACGGGCCTGTGGTGGG
AACTCGCTATAAGTGCAGTGTGTGCCCAGACTACGACCTGTGCAGCGTGTGCGAGGGGAAGGGCCTGCAC
AGGGAACACAGCAAGCTCATCTTTCCCAACCCCTTTGGCCACCTCTCTGATAGCTTCTCTCATAGCCGCT
GGCTTCGGAAGCTGAAACATGGACACTTTGGCTGGCCTGGCTGGGAGATGGGCCCACCGGGGAACTGGAG
CCCACGTCCTCCTCGTGCAGGGGATGGCCGCCCTTGCCCTACAGCTGAGTCAGCTTCTGCTCCACCAGAA
GATCCCAATGTCAATTTCCTGAAGAATGTGGGGGAGAGTGTGGCAGCTGCCCTCAGCCCTCTAGGCATTG
