>Addgene plasmid #38280 | pMXs-puro GFP-p62 D337, 338, 339A | addgene partial sequence | sequence record 53757 | mSqstm1-F 5'-ATGTGGAACATGGAGGGAAG
GAAGTTCCAGCACAGGCACAGAAGACAAGAGTAACACTCAGCCAAGCAGCTGCTCTTCGGAAGTCAGCAA
ACCTGACGGGGCTGGGGAGGGCCCTGCTCAGTCTCTGACAGAGCAAATGAAAAAGATAGCCTTGGAGTCG
GTGGGACAGCCAGAGGAACAGATGGAGTCGGGAAACTGCTCAGGAGGAGCCGCTGCCTGGACACATTTGT
CTTCAAAAGAAGTGGACCCATCTACAGGTGAACTCCAGTCTCTACAGATGCCAGAATCGGAAGGGCCAAG
CTCTCTAGACCCCTCACAGGAAGGACCCACAGGGCTGAAGGAAGCTGCCCTATACCCACATCTCCCACCA
GAGGCTGATCCCCGGCTGATTGAGTCCCTCTCCCAGATGCTGTCCATGGGTTTCTCGGATGAAGGCGGCT
GGCTCACCAGGCTCCTACAGACCAAGAATTACGACATCGGGGCTGCTCTGGACACGATCCAGTATTCGAA
GCACCCTCCACCATTGTGAGAATTCACGCGTTCGCGAGTTAACGGATCCCTCGAGCGGCCGCCAGCACAG
TGGTCGACCTGTGGAATGTGTGTCAGTTAGGGTGTGGAAAGTCCCCAGGCTCCCCAGCAGGCAGAAGTAT
GCAAAGCATGCATCTCAATTAGTCAGCAACCAGGTGTGGAAAGTCCCCAGGCTCCCCAGCAGGCAGAAGT
ATGCAAAGCATGCATCTCAATTAGTCAGC
